>Addgene plasmid #184595 | pAAV.EF1a.FLEX.MTRIA-OT | addgene full sequence | sequence record 379794 | Addgene NGS Result
GGCCTTTTGCTCACATGTCCTGCAGGCAGCTGCGCGCTCGCTCGCTCACTGAGGCCGCCCGGGCGTCGGG
CGACCTTTGGTCGCCCGGCCTCAGTGAGCGAGCGAGCGCGCAGAGAGGGAGTGGCCAACTCCATCACTAG
GGGTTCCTGCGGCCGCAATTGGGTACCAGTGGGCAGAGCGCACATCGCCCACAGTCCCCGAGAAGTTGGG
GGGAGGGGTCGGCAATTGAACCGGTGCCTAGAGAAGGTGGCGCGGGGTAAACTGGGAAAGTGATGTCGTG
TACTGGCTCCGCCTTTTTCCCGAGGGTGGGGGAGAACCGTATATAAGTGCAGTAGTCGCCGTGAACGTTC
TTTTTCGCAACGGGTTTGCCGCCAGAACACAGGTAAGTGCCGTGTGTGGTTCCCGCGGGCCTGGCCTCTT
TACGGGTTATGGCCCTTGCGTGCCTTGAATTACTTCCACCTGGCTGCAGTACGTGATTCTTGATCCCGAG
CTTCGGGTTGGAAGTGGGTGGGAGAGTTCGAGGCCTTGCGCTTAAGGAGCCCCTTCGCCTCGTGCTTGAG
TTGAGGCCTGGCCTGGGCGCTGGGGCCGCCGCGTGCGAATCTGGTGGCACCTTCGCGCCTGTCTCGCTGC
TTTCGATAAGTCTCTAGCCATTTAAAATTTTTGATGACCTGCTGCGACGCTTTTTTTCTGGCAAGATAGT
CTTGTAAATGCGGGCCAAGATCTGCACACTGGTATTTCGGTTTTTGGGGCCGCGGGCGGCGACGGGGCCC
GTGCGTCCCAGCGCACATGTTCGGCGAGGCGGGGCCTGCGAGCGCGGCCACCGAGAATCGGACGGGGGTA
GTCTCAAGCTGGCCGGCCTGCTCTGGTGCCTGGCCTCGCGCCGCCGTGTATCGCCCCGCCCTGGGCGGCA
AGGCTGGCCCGGTCGGCACCAGTTGCGTGAGCGGAAAGATGGCCGCTTCCCGGCCCTGCTGCAGGGAGCT
CAAAATGGAGGACGCGGCGCTCGGGAGAGCGGGCGGGTGAGTCACCCACACAAAGGAAAAGGGCCTTTCC
GTCCTCAGCCGTCGCTTCATGTGACTCCACGGAGTACCGGGCGCCGTCCAGGCACCTCGATTAGTTCTCG
AGCTTTTGGAGTACGTCGTCTTTAGGTTGGGGGGAGGGGTTTTATGCGATGGAGTTTCCCCACACTGAGT
GGGTGGAGACTGAAGTTAGGCCAGCTTGGCACTTGATGTAATTCTCCTTGGAATTTGCCCTTTTTGAGTT
TGGATCTTGGTTCATTCTCAAGCCTCAGACAGTGGTTCAAAGTTTTTTTCTTCCATTTCAGGTGTCGAGA
TAACTTCGTATAGGATACTTTATACGAAGTTATGCAGAATGGTAGCTGGATTGTAGCTGCTATTAGCAAT
ATGAAACCTCTTAATAACTTCGTATAGCATACATTATACGAAGTTATGCGGCCGCTCTAGAACTAGTGGA
TCCTCATGTGGTGGAAGTCTGAGTAATGCTTCTGCTGCTGCTTGTGCTCTTAATGGCGAAGTTTGAGGAG
TTGCTTTTGTGACTAGAATTGAAATCTCGCTCGCAGCGGCACTCGGGTGACTTGAGGTAGCGAGTGGAGC
AGCACAGGAGGTTCTGCCGAAGGTCATGGAAGAGGTGGCCGGCAAAGCACATGTAGATCCAGGGGTTGCA
GCAGCTGTTCAGGCTCGCCAGCAGCATGGAGATGATGAAGGGCATGGCCTCACGGGGAGCCGCTTGATCC
CAGGCAGACCACATCTGGACAGAGAAAAACGGGGTCCAGCAGACGATGTATGCCACGACTATCACAAAAG
TCATTTTCACTGTGCGTATCTTTGCCTTGGAGATTACTGAGTTGTACTCCAGCTTGTGCCCCAGGATGTT
GCCGTCCTCCTTGAAGTCGATGCCCTTCAGCTCGATGCGGTTCACCAGGGTGTCGCCCTCGAACTTCACC
TCGGCGCGGGTCTTGTAGTGGCCGTCGTCCTTGAAGAAGATGGTGCGCTCCTGGATGTAGCCTTCGGGCA
TGGCGGACTTGAAGAAGTCGTGCTGCTTCATGTGGTCGGGGTAGCGGCTGAAGCACTGCACGCCGTAGGT
CAGGGTGGTCACGAGGGTGGGCCAGGGCACGGGCAGCTTGCCGGTGGTGCAGATGAACTTCAGGGTCAGC
TTGCCGTAGGTGGCATCGCCCTCACCCTCGCCGGACACGCTGAACTTGTGGCCGTTTACGTCGCCGTCCA
GCTCGACCAGGATGGGCACCACCCCGGTGAACAGCTCCTCGCCCTTTCTCACCATCATCCCTCCGGTACC
GCCCTTGTACAGCTCGTCCATGCCGAGAGTGATCCCGGCGGCGGTCACGAACTCCAGCAGGACCATGTGA
TCGCGCTTCTCGTTGGGGTCTTTCGAAAGTTTGGTCTGCACGCTCAGGTAGTGGTTGTCGGGCAGCAGCA
CGGGGCCGTCGCCGATGGGGGTGTTCTGCTGGTAGTGGTAGGCGAGCTGCACGCCGCCGTCCTCGATGTT
GTGGCGGATGTGGAAGTTCGCCTTGATGCCGTTCTTCTGCTTGTCGGCCTTGATATAGACGTTTAATTTC
CCTTTGAAATTTCGCCATATTTTGTAGCAGATCAGCCCGTAACAAATGCTCAGGATGGCCACTGGGATGA
TGTAGATGGTGAGACTGATCCATGTGATGTAAGCTTTGGCCCCCCAGGGCTTCACAAAGTCGCCCCAGCA
GTCGTACACTCCTGACCCGGCCGAGCCAACCTCTCTGAGGGAGAAGATGAACATCTGCGGGATGCTGAAG
ATCAAACTCAGCAACCATGACAATATGACATAAATTCGATCTTTTCTCCGATGCAAGGAGTGCAGAGGCT
GACAGATGGCCAAACATCTGTCGATGGACATTAAAACTAACATGTACGTGGAGGCGAACATTCCAACCAC
CTGCAGGTATTTCACCAACCTGCACAAAATGTCAGGTCCATAAAACCGGAATGTGATGTCCCAGATAAGT
TGGGGGAGAACTTGAAATATTGCCACAACTAGATCGGCGATGCTCAGGTGCTTCATGAAGTAATACATGC
GGGACTGGCTGTGTTTGGTGGTGTGGATGGCCAGCAGGACGCACAGGTTCCCCGCCAGCGCCAGAAACAG
CACCAGCGCCAGCACCGTCACCTCCACCTTCGCCACCTCCTCGTTCCGCTTCAGGGGGTTCGTCTGATTC
AGAGCGCCGGTGCCGTTACCGAGGCTTGAGTTCCTCCACGATCCGTTGAACTGCCAGATCTCACTTTCAT
TGGAAATGATCTCCATGGTGAATTCGATATCAAGCTTATCGATACCGTCGACCTCGAGATAACTTCGTAT
AAAGTATCCTATACGAAGTTATTTGCCTTAACCCAGAAATTATCACTGTTATTCTTTAGAATGGTGCAAA
GAATAACTTCGTATAATGTATGCTATACGAAGTTATGGCTAGTTCTAGATAATCAACCTCTGGATTACAA
AATTTGTGAAAGATTGACTGGTATTCTTAACTATGTTGCTCCTTTTACGCTATGTGGATACGCTGCTTTA
ATGCCTTTGTATCATGCTATTGCTTCCCGTATGGCTTTCATTTTCTCCTCCTTGTATAAATCCTGGTTGC
TGTCTCTTTATGAGGAGTTGTGGCCCGTTGTCAGGCAACGTGGCGTGGTGTGCACTGTGTTTGCTGACGC
AACCCCCACTGGTTGGGGCATTGCCACCACCTGTCAGCTCCTTTCCGGGACTTTCGCTTTCCCCCTCCCT
ATTGCCACGGCGGAACTCATCGCCGCCTGCCTTGCCCGCTGCTGGACAGGGGCTCGGCTGTTGGGCACTG
ACAATTCCGTGGTGTTGTCGGGGAAGCTGACGTCCTTTCCATGGCTGCTCGCCTGTGTTGCCACCTGGAT
TCTGCGCGGGACGTCCTTCTGCTACGTCCCTTCGGCCCTCAATCCAGCGGACCTTCCTTCCCGCGGCCTG
CTGCCGGCTCTGCGGCCTCTTCCGCGTCTTCGCCTTCGCCCTCAGACGAGTCGGATCTCCCTTTGGGCCG
CCTCCCCGCTAGCTTTCTCGCTAGCAGATCTACGGGTGGCATCCCTGTGACCCCTCCCCAGTGCCTCTCC
TGGCCCTGGAAGTTGCCACTCCAGTGCCCACCAGCCTTGTCCTAATAAAATTAAGTTGCATCATTTTGTC
TGACTAGGTGTCCTTCTATAATATTATGGGGTGGAGGGGGGTGGTATGGAGCAAGGGGCAAGTTGGGAAG
ACAACCTGTAGGGCCTGCGGGGTCTATTGGGAACCAAGCTGGAGTGCAGTGGCACAATCTTGGCTCACTG
CAATCTCCGCCTCCTGGGTTCAAGCGATTCTCCTGCCTCAGCCTCCCGAGTTGTTGGGATTCCAGGCATG
CATGACCAGGCTCAGCTAATTTTTGTTTTTTTGGTAGAGACGGGGTTTCACCATATTGGCCAGGCTGGTC
TCCAACTCCTAATCTCAGGTGATCTACCCACCTTGGCCTCCCAAATTGCTGGGATTACAGGCGTGAACCA
CTGCTGCGGCCGCAGGAACCCCTAGTGATGGAGTTGGCCACTCCCTCTCTGCGCGCTCGCTCGCTCACTG
AGGCCGGGCGACCAAAGGTCGCCCGACGCCCGGGCTTTGCCCGGGCGGCCTCAGTGAGCGAGCGAGCGCG
CAGCTGCCTGCAGGGGCGCCTGATGCGGTATTTTCTCCTTACGCATCTGTGCGGTATTTCACACCGCATA
[95 nt withheld, positions 4761-4855]
T
[46 nt withheld, positions 4857-4902]
C
[141 nt withheld, positions 4904-5044]
CCTTTGACGTTGGAGTCCACGTTCTTT
[37 nt withheld, positions 5072-5108]
ACTCTATCTCGGGCTATTCTTTTGATTTATAAGGGATTTTGCCGATTTCGGTCTATTGGTTAAAAAATGA
GCTGATTTAACAAAAATTTAACGCGAATTTTAACAAAATATTAACGTTTACAATTTTATGGTGCACTCTC
AGTACAATCTGCTCTGATGCCGCATAGTTAAGCCAGCCCCGACACCCGCCAACACCCGCTGACGCGCCCT
GACGGGCTTGTCTGCTCCCGGCATCCGCTTACAGACAAGCTGTGACCGTCTCCGGGAGCTGCATGTGTCA
GAGGTTTTCACCGTCATCACCGAAACGCGCGAGACGAAAGGGCCTCGTGATACGCCTATTTTTATAGGTT
AATGTCATGATAATAATGGTTTCTTAGACGTCAGGTGGCACTTTTCGGGGAAATGTGCGCGGAACCCCTA
TTTGTTTATTTTTCTAAATACATTCAAATATGTATCCGCTCATGAGACAATAACCCTGATAAATGCTTCA
ATAATATTGAAAAAGGAAGAGTATGAGTATTCAACATTTCCGTGTCGCCCTTATTCCCTTTTTTGCGGCA
TTTTGCCTTCCTGTTTTTGCTCACCCAGAAACGCTGGTGAAAGTAAAAGATGCTGAAGATCAGTTGGGTG
CACGAGTGGGTTACATCGAACTGGATCTCAACAGCGGTAAGATCCTTGAGAGTTTTCGCCCCGAAGAACG
TTTTCCAATGATGAGCACTTTTAAAGTTCTGCTATGTGGCGCGGTATTATCCCGTATTGACGCCGGGCAA
GAGCAACTCGGTCGCCGCATACACTATTCTCAGAATGACTTGGTTGAGTACTCACCAGTCACAGAAAAGC
ATCTTACGGATGGCATGACAGTAAGAGAATTATGCAGTGCTGCCATAACCATGAGTGATAACACTGCGGC
CAACTTACTTCTGACAACGATCGGAGGACCGAAGGAGCTAACCGCTTTTTTGCACAACATGGGGGATCAT
GTAACTCGCCTTGATCGTTGGGAACCGGAGCTGAATGAAGCCATACCAAACGACGAGCGTGACACCACGA
TGCCTGTAGCAATGGCAACAACGTTGCGCAAACTATTAACTGGCGAACTACTTACTCTAGCTTCCCGGCA
ACAATTAATAGACTGGATGGAGGCGGATAAAGTTGCAGGACCACTTCTGCGCTCGGCCCTTCCGGCTGGC
TGGTTTATTGCTGATAAATCTGGAGCCGGTGAGCGTGGGTCTCGCGGTATCATTGCAGCACTGGGGCCAG
ATGGTAAGCCCTCCCGTATCGTAGTTATCTACACGACGGGGAGTCAGGCAACTATGGATGAACGAAATAG
ACAGATCGCTGAGATAGGTGCCTCACTGATTAAGCATTGGTAACTGTCAGACCAAGTTTACTCATATATA
CTTTAGATTGATTTAAAACTTCATTTTTAATTTAAAAGGATCTAGGTGAAGATCCTTTTTGATAATCTCA
TGACCAAAATCCCTTAACGTGAGTTTTCGTTCCACTGAGCGTCAGACCCCGTAGAAAAGATCAAAGGATC
TTCTTGAGATCCTTTTTTTCTGCGCGTAATCTGCTGCTTGCAAACAAAAAAACCACCGCTACCAGCGGTG
GTTTGTTTGCCGGATCAAGAGCTACCAACTCTTTTTCCGAAGGTAACTGGCTTCAGCAGAGCGCAGATAC
CAAATACTGTTCTTCTAGTGTAGCCGTAGTTAGGCCACCACTTCAAGAACTCTGTAGCACCGCCTACATA
CCTCGCTCTGCTAATCCTGTTACCAGTGGCTGCTGCCAGTGGCGATAAGTCGTGTCTTACCGGGTTGGAC
TCAAGACGATAGTTACCGGATAAGGCGCAGCGGTCGGGCTGAACGGGGGGTTCGTGCACACAGCCCAGCT
TGGAGCGAACGACCTACACCGAACTGAGATACCTACAGCGTGAGCTATGAGAAAGCGCCACGCTTCCCGA
AGGGAGAAAGGCGGACAGGTATCCGGTAAGCGGCAGGGTCGGAACAGGAGAGCGCACGAGGGAGCTTCCA
GGGGGAAACGCCTGGTATCTTTATAGTCCTGTCGGGTTTCGCCACCTCTGACTTGAGCGTCGATTTTTGT
GATGCTCGTCAGGGGGGCGGAGCCTATGGAAAAACGCCAGCAACGCGGCCTTTTTACGGTTCCTGGCCTT
TTGCT
Features (pLannotate 1.2.2; 25 found; start..end, strand, type, name):
     30..57      +  repeat_region  AAV2 ITR (fragment): inverted terminal repeat of adeno-associated virus serotype 2 inverted
     86..113     +  repeat_region  AAV2 ITR (fragment): inverted terminal repeat of adeno-associated virus serotype 2 inverted
    171..382     +  promoter       EF-1α core promoter: core promoter for human elongation factor EF-1α
    383..1321    +  intron         EF-1α intron A: intron upstream of the start codon of human EF-1α
   1330..1363    +  protein_bind   lox2272: Cre-mediated recombination occurs in the 8-bp core sequence (GGATACTT). lox2272 sites are compatible with each other, but incompatible with loxP or loxN sites (Lee and Saito, 1988). Cre recombinase
   1364..1413    -  intron         β-globin intron (fragment): internally truncated intron from human β-globin
   1414..1447    +  protein_bind   loxP: Cre-mediated recombination occurs in the 8-bp core sequence (GCATACAT). Cre recombinase
   1448..1473    +  misc_feature   MCS (fragment): pBluescript multiple cloning site
   1654..1851    -  CDS            CTR2 (fragment): CTR2_OCTVU - Experimental evidence at transcript level: Swiss-Prot protein existence level 2. Acts as a receptor for cephalotocin. From Octopus vulgaris (Common octopus).
   1861..2583    -  CDS            cEGFP: cEGFP is a basic (constitutively fluorescent) green fluorescent protein published in 2008, derived from Aequorea victoria.
   2551..3231    -  CDS            CTR2 (fragment): CTR2_OCTVU - Experimental evidence at transcript level: Swiss-Prot protein existence level 2. Acts as a receptor for cephalotocin. From Octopus vulgaris (Common octopus).
   3310..3348    +  misc_feature   MCS (fragment): pBluescript multiple cloning site
   3349..3382    -  protein_bind   lox2272: Cre-mediated recombination occurs in the 8-bp core sequence (GGATACTT). lox2272 sites are compatible with each other, but incompatible with loxP or loxN sites (Lee and Saito, 1988). Cre recombinase
   3383..3432    -  intron         β-globin intron (fragment): internally truncated intron from human β-globin
   3433..3466    -  protein_bind   loxP: Cre-mediated recombination occurs in the 8-bp core sequence (GCATACAT). Cre recombinase
   3481..4069    +  misc_feature   WPRE: woodchuck hepatitis virus posttranscriptional regulatory element
   4094..4555    +  polyA_signal   hGH poly(A) signal: human growth hormone polyadenylation signal
   4564..4704    +  repeat_region  AAV2 ITR: inverted terminal repeat of adeno-associated virus serotype 2 inverted
   4709..4760    -  misc_feature   bom (fragment): basis of mobility region from pBR322
   4779..5234    +  rep_origin     f1 ori (sequence partly withheld): f1 bacteriophage origin of replication; arrow indicates direction of (+) strand synthesis
   5235..5284    -  misc_feature   bom (fragment): basis of mobility region from pBR322
   5386..5421    -  CDS            rop (fragment): Rop protein, which maintains plasmids at low copy number; rop
   5516..5620    +  promoter       AmpR promoter: bla
   5621..6481    +  CDS            AmpR: β-lactamase; bla; confers resistance to ampicillin, carbenicillin, and related antibiotics
   6652..7240    +  rep_origin     ori: high-copy-number ColE1/pMB1/pBR322/pUC origin of replication
