[The description below was written by a language model from this plasmid's Addgene catalogue record and pLannotate feature annotations shown in this document.]
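Description:
pAAV.EF1a.FLEX.MTRIA-OT is an adeno-associated virus transfer plasmid used to produce AAV that delivers MTRIA-OT, a genetically encoded fluorescent sensor for oxytocin, in a Cre-dependent manner. The 7.3 kb plasmid is maintained in bacteria through a high-copy ColE1/pUC-type origin and an ampicillin resistance (β-lactamase) gene, and it also carries an f1 phage origin. AAV2 inverted terminal repeats bracket the expression cassette and define the segment that is packaged into virions. The downstream ITR is annotated in full, whereas only short fragments of the upstream ITR were detected, which is common for sequencing reads through these structured repeats.

Expression is driven by the human EF-1α core promoter with its first intron. The 1,833 bp synthetic sensor sequence lies downstream on the reverse strand, flanked by paired lox2272 and loxP sites in opposing orientations. This is a FLEX (double-floxed inverted) arrangement: without Cre the open reading frame is antisense to the promoter and silent, and Cre recombination inverts it and locks it into the sense orientation, restricting expression to Cre-expressing cells. The automated annotation shows a GFP-derived fluorescent protein placed between two segments with homology to an oxytocin/vasopressin-family G protein-coupled receptor. The closest database match is an octopus cephalotocin receptor, but the record lists the insert only as synthetic and does not state the receptor's source. This layout fits a receptor-based sensor in which ligand binding alters fluorescence. A WPRE and the human growth hormone polyadenylation signal follow the cassette to enhance transcript stability and processing. The construct is intended for cell-type-specific imaging of extracellular oxytocin dynamics in the brain.
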