Addgene plasmid #184595: pAAV.EF1a.FLEX.MTRIA-OT
Purpose: For production of AAV for a fluorescent sensor for oxytocin
Depositing lab: Hiroshi Hibino & Daisuke Ino. Depositing organization: The University of Osaka. Publication: A fluorescent sensor for real-time measurement of extracellular oxytocin dynamics in the brain. Ino D, Tanaka Y, Hibino H, Nishiyama M. Nat Methods. 2022 Sep 22. pii: 10.1038/s41592-022-01597-x. doi: 10.1038/s41592-022-01597-x. PubMed 36138174.
Backbone
  Vector backbone: pAAV.EF1a.FLEX
  Vector type: AAV
Growth in bacteria
  Bacterial resistance: Ampicillin, 100 μg/mL
  Growth temperature: 30°C
  Growth strain: NEB Stable
  Copy number: High Copy
Gene/Insert
  Gene/Insert name: MTRIA-OT (alt name: OT biosensor)
  Species: Synthetic
  Insert size (bp): 1833
  Promoter: Human elongation factor-1 alpha promoter
  Cloning method: Restriction Enzyme; 5′ cloning site BamHI (unknown if destroyed); 3′ cloning site EcoRI (unknown if destroyed)
Terms and licenses: Academic/Nonprofit Terms; Industry Terms: Not Available to Industry
Depositor comments: Please visit https://doi.org/10.1101/2021.07.30.454450 for bioRxiv preprint.
How to cite: pAAV.EF1a.FLEX.MTRIA-OT was a gift from Hiroshi Hibino & Daisuke Ino (Addgene plasmid # 184595 ; http://n2t.net/addgene:184595 ; RRID:Addgene_184595)
