>Addgene plasmid #184595 | pAAV.EF1a.FLEX.MTRIA-OT | depositor partial sequence | sequence record 357952 | Insert sequence
ATGGAGATCATTTCCAATGAAAGTGAGATCTGGCAGTTCAACGGATCGTGGAGGAACTCAAGCCTCGGTA
ACGGCACCGGCGCTCTGAATCAGACGAACCCCCTGAAGCGGAACGAGGAGGTGGCGAAGGTGGAGGTGAC
GGTGCTGGCGCTGGTGCTGTTTCTGGCGCTGGCGGGGAACCTGTGCGTCCTGCTGGCCATCCACACCACC
AAACACAGCCAGTCCCGCATGTATTACTTCATGAAGCACCTGAGCATCGCCGATCTAGTTGTGGCAATAT
TTCAAGTTCTCCCCCAACTTATCTGGGACATCACATTCCGGTTTTATGGACCTGACATTTTGTGCAGGTT
GGTGAAATACCTGCAGGTGGTTGGAATGTTCGCCTCCACGTACATGTTAGTTTTAATGTCCATCGACAGA
TGTTTGGCCATCTGTCAGCCTCTGCACTCCTTGCATCGGAGAAAAGATCGAATTTATGTCATATTGTCAT
GGTTGCTGAGTTTGATCTTCAGCATCCCGCAGATGTTCATCTTCTCCCTCAGAGAGGTTGGCTCGGCCGG
GTCAGGAGTGTACGACTGCTGGGGCGACTTTGTGAAGCCCTGGGGGGCCAAAGCTTACATCACATGGATC
AGTCTCACCATCTACATCATCCCAGTGGCCATCCTGAGCATTTGTTACGGGCTGATCTGCTACAAAATAT
GGCGAAATTTCAAAGGGAAATTAAACGTCTATATCAAGGCCGACAAGCAGAAGAACGGCATCAAGGCGAA
CTTCCACATCCGCCACAACATCGAGGACGGCGGCGTGCAGCTCGCCTACCACTACCAGCAGAACACCCCC
ATCGGCGACGGCCCCGTGCTGCTGCCCGACAACCACTACCTGAGCGTGCAGACCAAACTTTCGAAAGACC
CCAACGAGAAGCGCGATCACATGGTCCTGCTGGAGTTCGTGACCGCCGCCGGGATCACTCTCGGCATGGA
CGAGCTGTACAAGGGCGGTACCGGAGGGATGATGGTGAGAAAGGGCGAGGAGCTGTTCACCGGGGTGGTG
CCCATCCTGGTCGAGCTGGACGGCGACGTAAACGGCCACAAGTTCAGCGTGTCCGGCGAGGGTGAGGGCG
ATGCCACCTACGGCAAGCTGACCCTGAAGTTCATCTGCACCACCGGCAAGCTGCCCGTGCCCTGGCCCAC
CCTCGTGACCACCCTGACCTACGGCGTGCAGTGCTTCAGCCGCTACCCCGACCACATGAAGCAGCACGAC
TTCTTCAAGTCCGCCATGCCCGAAGGCTACATCCAGGAGCGCACCATCTTCTTCAAGGACGACGGCCACT
ACAAGACCCGCGCCGAGGTGAAGTTCGAGGGCGACACCCTGGTGAACCGCATCGAGCTGAAGGGCATCGA
CTTCAAGGAGGACGGCAACATCCTGGGGCACAAGCTGGAGTACAACTCAGTAATCTCCAAGGCAAAGATA
CGCACAGTGAAAATGACTTTTGTGATAGTCGTGGCATACATCGTCTGCTGGACCCCGTTTTTCTCTGTCC
AGATGTGGTCTGCCTGGGATCAAGCGGCTCCCCGTGAGGCCATGCCCTTCATCATCTCCATGCTGCTGGC
GAGCCTGAACAGCTGCTGCAACCCCTGGATCTACATGTGCTTTGCCGGCCACCTCTTCCATGACCTTCGG
CAGAACCTCCTGTGCTGCTCCACTCGCTACCTCAAGTCACCCGAGTGCCGCTGCGAGCGAGATTTCAATT
CTAGTCACAAAAGCAACTCCTCAAACTTCGCCATTAAGAGCACAAGCAGCAGCAGAAGCATTACTCAGAC
TTCCACCACATGA
